>Addgene plasmid #123875 | MTK7_007 | addgene full sequence | sequence record 249825 | Addgene NGS Result
TCATGACCAAAATCCCTTAACGTGAGTTTTCGTTCCACTGAGCGTCAGACCCCGTAGAAAAGATCAAAGG
ATCTTCTTGAGATCCTTTTTTTCTGCGCGTAATCTGCTGCTTGCAAACAAAAAAACCACCGCTACCAGCG
GTGGTTTGTTTGCCGGATCAAGAGCTACCAACTCTTTTTCCGAAGGTAACTGGCTTCAGCAGAGCGCAGA
TACCAAATACTGTTCTTCTAGTGTAGCCGTAGTTAGGCCACCACTTCAAGAACTCTGTAGCACCGCCTAC
ATACCTCGCTCTGCTAATCCTGTTACCAGTGGCTGCTGCCAGTGGCGATAAGTCGTGTCTTACCGGGTTG
GACTCAAGACGATAGTTACCGGATAAGGCGCAGCGGTCGGGCTGAACGGGGGGTTCGTGCACACAGCCCA
GCTTGGAGCGAACGACCTACACCGAACTGAGATACCTACAGCGTGAGCTATGAGAAAGCGCCACGCTTCC
CGAAGGGAGAAAGGCGGACAGGTATCCGGTAAGCGGCAGGGTCGGAACAGGAGAGCGCACGAGGGAGCTT
CCAGGGGGAAACGCCTGGTATCTTTATAGTCCTGTCGGGTTTCGCCACCTCTGACTTGAGCGTCGATTTT
TGTGATGCTCGTCAGGGGGGCGGAGCCTATGGAAAAACGCCAGCAACGCGGCCTTTTTACGGTTCCTGGC
CTTTTGCTGGCCTTTTGCTCACATGTTCTTTCCTGCGTTATCCCCTGATTCTGTGGATAACCGTAGTCGG
TCTCAGAGTATGGCCAAGCCTTTGTCTCAAGAAGAATCCACCCTCATTGAAAGAGCAACGGCTACAATCA
ACAGCATCCCCATCTCTGAAGACTACAGCGTCGCCAGCGCAGCTCTCTCTAGCGACGGCCGCATCTTCAC
TGGTGTCAATGTATATCATTTTACTGGGGGACCTTGTGCAGAACTCGTGGTGCTGGGCACTGCTGCTGCT
GCGGCAGCTGGCAACCTGACTTGTATCGTCGCGATCGGAAATGAGAACAGGGGCATCTTGAGCCCCTGCG
GACGGTGCCGACAGGTGCTTCTCGATCTGCATCCTGGGATCAAAGCCATAGTGAAGGACAGTGATGGACA
GCCGACGGCAGTTGGGATTCGTGAATTGCTGCCCTCTGGTTATGTGTGGGAGGGCTAACTCGAGCGACGC
CTCGACTGTGCCTTCTAGTTGCCAGCCATCTGTTGTTTGCCCCTCCCCCGTGCCTTCCTTGACCCTGGAA
GGTGCCACTCCCACTGTCCTTTCCTAATAAAATGAGGAAATTGCATCGCATTGTCTGAGTAGGTGTCATT
CTATTCTGGGGGGTGGGGTGGGGCAGGACAGCAAGGGGGAGGATTGGGAAGACAATAGCAGGCATGCTGG
GGATGCGGTGGGCTCTATCCGATGAGACCAGACCAATAAAAAACGCCCGGCGGCAACCGAGCGTTCTGAA
CAAATCCAGATGGAGTTCTGAGGTCATTACTGGATCTATCAACAGGAGTCCAAGCGAGCTCGATATCAAA
TTACGCCCCGCCCTGCCACTCATCGCAGTACTGTTGTAATTCATTAAGCATTCTGCCGACATGGAAGCCA
TCACAAACGGCATGATGAACCTGAATCGCCAGCGGCATCAGCACCTTGTCGCCTTGCGTATAATATTTGC
CCATGGTGAAAACGGGGGCGAAGAAGTTGTCCATATTGGCCACGTTTAAATCAAAACTGGTGAAACTCAC
CCAGGGATTGGCTGAAACGAAAAACATATTCTCAATAAACCCTTTAGGGAAATAGGCCAGGTTTTCACCG
TAACACGCCACATCTTGCGAATATATGTGTAGAAACTGCCGGAAATCGTCGTGGTATTCACTCCAGAGCG
ATGAAAACGTTTCAGTTTGCTCATGGAAAACGGTGTAACAAGGGTGAACACTATCCCATATCACCAGCTC
ACCGTCTTTCATTGCCATACGAAATTCCGGATGAGCATTCATCAGGCGGGCAAGAATGTGAATAAAGGCC
GGATAAAACTTGTGCTTATTTTTCTTTACGGTCTTTAAAAAGGCCGTAATATCCAGCTGAACGGTCTGGT
TATAGGTACATTGAGCAACTGACTGAAATGCCTCAAAATGTTCTTTACGATGCCATTGGGATATATCAAC
GGTGGTATATCCAGTGATTTTTTTCTCCATTTTAGCTTCCTTAGCTCCTGAAAATCTCGATAACTCAAAA
AATACGCCCGGTAGTGATCTTATTTCATTATGGTGAAAGTTGGAACCTCTTACGTGCCCGATCAA
Features (pLannotate 1.2.2; 6 found; start..end, strand, type, name):
     77..665     +  rep_origin     ori: high-copy-number ColE1/pMB1/pBR322/pUC origin of replication
    780..1178    +  CDS            BSD: blasticidin S deaminase; Aspergillus terreus BSD; confers resistance to blasticidin
   1196..1403    +  polyA_signal   bGH poly(A) signal: bovine growth hormone polyadenylation signal
   1436..1470    -  terminator     lambda t0 terminator: minimal transcription terminator from phage lambda (Scholtissek and Grosse, 1987)
   1544..2200    -  CDS            cat: CAT_ECOLX - Experimental evidence at protein level: Swiss-Prot protein existence level 1. This enzyme is an effector of chloramphenicol resistance in bacteria. From Escherichia coli. This protein is used as a marker in many commonly used cloning vectors, such as pACYC184.
   2201..2298    -  promoter       cat promoter: promoter of the E. coli cat gene encoding chloramphenicol acetyltransferase
