[The description below was written by a language model from this plasmid's Addgene catalogue record and pLannotate feature annotations shown in this document.]
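Description:
MTK7_007 is a small (about 2.3 kb) part plasmid from the Mammalian Toolkit (MTK), a modular hierarchical cloning system for assembling genetic circuits for mammalian cells. It is built on the MTK0_027 part-entry backbone and is catalogued as a mammalian expression vector, although on its own it functions as a storage and donor plasmid for a single standardized part rather than as an expression construct. In E. coli it replicates from a high-copy ColE1/pUC-type origin and is selected with chloramphenicol through a cat gene driven by its native cat promoter and followed by a lambda t0 terminator.

The payload is a synthetic "type 7" part consisting of the blasticidin S deaminase coding sequence (BSD, from Aspergillus terreus) followed by a polyadenylation signal, with no promoter upstream. The catalogue names the insert "Blasticidin - bgPA", and the feature annotation identifies the poly(A) element as the bovine growth hormone signal. In the MTK scheme, type 7 positions hold components of the destination backbone, such as locus homology arms, resistance cassettes, recombinase recognition sites or nuclear markers.

Because the cassette lacks its own promoter, blasticidin resistance in mammalian cells would depend on transcription supplied from outside the part. This could come from an adjacent element in the assembled vector or from the genomic site of integration, an arrangement generally used to favour selection of correctly placed integrations, though the record does not spell out the intended configuration. The cloning sites flanking the part are listed as unknown, and no assembly sites are annotated in the feature table.
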