Addgene plasmid #123875: MTK7_007
Purpose: Encodes the promoter-less Blasticidin cassette as a type 7 part to be used in the MTK system
Depositing lab: Hana El-Samad. Depositing organization: University of California, San Francisco (UCSF). Publication: A Toolkit for Rapid Modular Construction of Biological Circuits in Mammalian Cells. Fonseca JP, Bonny AR, Kumar GR, Ng AH, Town J, Wu QC, Aslankoohi E, Chen SY, Dods G, Harrigan P, Osimiri LC, Kistler AL, El-Samad H. ACS Synth Biol. 2019 Nov 15;8(11):2593-2606. doi: 10.1021/acssynbio.9b00322. Epub 2019 Nov 5. PubMed 31686495.
Backbone
  Vector backbone: MTK0_027
  Vector type: Mammalian Expression
Growth in bacteria
  Bacterial resistance: Chloramphenicol, 25 μg/mL
  Growth temperature: 37°C
  Growth strain: DH5alpha
  Copy number: Unknown
Gene/Insert
  Gene/Insert name: Blasticidin - bgPA
  Species: Synthetic
  Cloning method: Restriction Enzyme; 5′ cloning site unknown (unknown if destroyed); 3′ cloning site unknown (unknown if destroyed)
Terms and licenses: Academic/Nonprofit Terms; Industry Terms: Not Available to Industry
Depositor comments: Type 7 parts can be components of the destination backbone such as locus upstream homology arms, resistance cassette, recognition sites, and nuclear marker in the MTK Please visit https://www.biorxiv.org/content/10.1101/506188v2 for BioRxiv preprint
How to cite: MTK7_007 was a gift from Hana El-Samad (Addgene plasmid # 123875 ; http://n2t.net/addgene:123875 ; RRID:Addgene_123875)
